Addgene plasmid #199054: pGL1_47
Purpose: Level 1 plasmid, barcoded ORI
Depositing lab: Charlie Gilbert & Nili Ostrov & Cultivarium Tools. Depositing organization: Cultivarium, Convergent Research. Publication: A scalable framework for high-throughput identification of functional origins of replication in non-model bacteria. Gilbert C, Brumwell SL, Crits-Christoph A, Kang SC, Martin-Moldes Z, Alsharif W, Esmurria A, Nguyen M-A, Lee HH, Ostrov N. bioRxiv 2023.05.19.541510 10.1101/2023.05.19.541510.
Backbone
  Vector backbone: pGLDV_5
  Vector type: Synthetic Biology
Growth in bacteria
  Bacterial resistance: Kanamycin, 50 μg/mL
  Growth temperature: 37°C
  Growth strain: E. coli Zymo 10B
  Copy number: High Copy
Gene/Insert
  Gene/Insert name: p15A ORI plus NGS barcode 24
  Species: Synthetic
  Cloning method: Unknown
Terms and licenses: Academic/Nonprofit Terms; Industry Terms: Not Available to Industry
How to cite: pGL1_47 was a gift from Charlie Gilbert & Nili Ostrov & Cultivarium Tools (Addgene plasmid # 199054 ; http://n2t.net/addgene:199054 ; RRID:Addgene_199054)
