[The description below was written by a language model from this plasmid's Addgene catalogue record and pLannotate feature annotations shown in this document.]
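Description:
pGL1_47 is a small (about 3.2 kb) synthetic-biology plasmid built on the pGLDV_5 backbone and described as a "Level 1" part plasmid carrying a barcoded origin of replication. It is maintained in E. coli as a high-copy plasmid through a ColE1/pMB1/pUC-type origin and is selected with kanamycin via an aph(3')-Ia aminoglycoside phosphotransferase gene (KanR). Both elements belong to the vector backbone rather than to the cargo.

The insert is a synthetic module consisting of the p15A origin of replication coupled to an NGS-readable sequence tag designated barcode 24. The feature table confirms a full-length p15A ori, a medium-copy origin that is compatible with ColE1-type replicons. The barcode itself is not annotated as a separate feature, so its exact position cannot be read from the table. Around the insert are short remnants typical of a modular cloning vector: a fragment of a pBluescript-type multiple cloning site, an rrnB T1 transcription terminator that insulates the region from read-through, and a small lacZα fragment that probably remains from a screening cassette replaced by the insert, although the cloning method is recorded as unknown. A short match to the RSF1030 origin downstream of p15A is only a fragment and may reflect sequence similarity or flanking sequence rather than a functional replicon.

The "Level 1" designation suggests an intermediate in a hierarchical assembly scheme. According to the associated work, the plasmid belongs to a toolkit for high-throughput identification of functional replication origins in non-model bacteria, where pairing each origin with a unique barcode should let pooled candidates be tracked by sequencing. The record does not state the downstream assembly partners or target hosts.
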