Features (pLannotate 1.2.2; 7 found; start..end, strand, type, name):
    332..920     -  rep_origin     ori: high-copy-number ColE1/pMB1/pBR322/pUC origin of replication
   1056..1871    -  CDS            KanR: aminoglycoside phosphotransferase; aph(3')-Ia; confers resistance to kanamycin in bacteria or G418 (Geneticin®) in eukaryotes
   1987..2009    +  misc_feature   MCS (fragment): pBluescript multiple cloning site
   2009..2055    +  terminator     rrnB T1 terminator: transcription terminator T1 from the E. coli rrnB gene
   2157..2200    -  CDS            lacZα (fragment): LacZα fragment of β-galactosidase; lacZ fragment
   2462..3007    +  rep_origin     p15A ori: Plasmids containing the medium-copy-number p15A origin of replication can be propagated in E. coli cells that contain a second plasmid with the ColE1 origin.
   3095..3150    +  rep_origin     RSF ori (fragment): Plasmids containing the RSF 1030 origin of replication can be propagated in E. coli cells that contain additional plasmids with compatible origins.
>Addgene plasmid #199054 | pGL1_47 | addgene full sequence | sequence record 397955 | Addgene NGS Result
AGCATGAAGAGCACCCCAGGATACATAGATTACCACAACTCCGAGCCCTTCCACCTAGCGTGCTAACCAC
GCACGCTATTGTTGTATAGGCTAGGTGGAGGCTCAGTGATGATAAGTCTGCGATGGTGGATGCATGTGTC
ATGGTCATAGCTGTTTCCTGTGTGAAATTGTTATCCGCTCAGAGGGCACAATCCTATTCCGCGCTATCCG
ACAATCTCCAAGACATTAGGTGGAGTTCAGTTCGGCGTATGGCATATGTCGCTGGAAAGAACATGTGAGC
AAAAGGCCAGCAAAAGGCCAGGAACCGTAAAAAGGCCGCGTTGCTGGCGTTTTTCCATAGGCTCCGCCCC
CCTGACGAGCATCACAAAAATCGACGCTCAAGTCAGAGGTGGCGAAACCCGACAGGACTATAAAGATACC
AGGCGTTTCCCCCTGGAAGCTCCCTCGTGCGCTCTCCTGTTCCGACCCTGCCGCTTACCGGATACCTGTC
CGCCTTTCTCCCTTCGGGAAGCGTGGCGCTTTCTCATAGCTCACGCTGTAGGTATCTCAGTTCGGTGTAG
GTCGTTCGCTCCAAGCTGGGCTGTGTGCACGAACCCCCCGTTCAGCCCGACCGCTGCGCCTTATCCGGTA
ACTATCGTCTTGAGTCCAACCCGGTAAGACACGACTTATCGCCACTGGCAGCAGCCACTGGTAACAGGAT
TAGCAGAGCGAGGTATGTAGGCGGTGCTACAGAGTTCTTGAAGTGGTGGCCTAACTACGGCTACACTAGA
AGAACAGTATTTGGTATCTGCGCTCTGCTGAAGCCAGTTACCTTCGGAAAAAGAGTTGGTAGCTCTTGAT
CCGGCAAACAAACCACCGCTGGTAGCGGTGGTTTTTTTGTTTGCAAGCAGCAGATTACGCGCAGAAAAAA
AGGATCTCAAGAAGATCCTTTGATCTTTTCTACGGGGTCTGACGCTCTATTCAACAAAGCCGCCGTCCCG
TCAAGTCAGCGTAAATGGGTAGGGGGCTTCAAATCGTCCGCTCTGCCAGTGTTACAACCAATTAACAAAT
TCTGATTAGAAAAACTCATCGAGCATCAAATGAAACTGCAATTTATTCATATCAGGATTATCAATACCAT
ATTTTTGAAAAAGCCGTTTCTGTAATGAAGGAGAAAACTCACCGAGGCAGTTCCATAGGATGGCAAGATC
CTGGTATCGGTCTGCGATTCCGACTCGTCCAACATCAATACAACCTATTAATTTCCCCTCGTCAAAAATA
AGGTTATCAAGTGAGAAATCACCATGAGTGACGACTGAATCCGGTGAGAATGGCAAAAGCTTATGCATTT
CTTTCCAGACTTGTTCAACAGGCCAGCCATTACGCTCGTCATCAAAATCACTCGCATCAACCAAACCGTT
ATTCATTCGTGATTGCGCCTGAGCGAGACGAAATACGCGATCGCTGTTAAAAGGACAATTACAAACAGGA
ATCGAATGCAACCGGCGCAGGAACACTGCCAGCGCATCAACAATATTTTCACCTGAATCAGGATATTCTT
CTAATACCTGGAATGCTGTTTTCCCGGGGATCGCAGTGGTGAGTAACCATGCATCATCAGGAGTACGGAT
AAAATGCTTGATGGTCGGAAGAGGCATAAATTCCGTCAGCCAGTTTAGTCTGACCATCTCATCTGTAACA
TCATTGGCAACGCTACCTTTGCCATGTTTCAGAAACAACTCTGGCGCATCGGGCTTCCCATACAATCGAT
AGATTGTCGCACCTGATTGCCCGACATTATCGCGAGCCCATTTATACCCATATAAATCAGCATCCATGTT
GGAATTTAATCGCGGCCTCGAGCAAGACGTTTCCCGTTGAATATGGCTCATAACACCCCTTGTATTACTG
TTTATGTAAGCAGACAGTTTTATTGTTCATGATGATATATTTTTATCTTGTGCAATGTAACATCAGAGAT
TTTGAGACACAACGTGGCTTTCCCCCGCCGCTCTAGAACTAGTGGATCCAAATAAAACGAAAGGCTCAGT
CGAAAGACTGGGCCTTTCGTTTTATCTGTTGTTTGTCGCATTATACGAGACGTCCAGGTTGGGATACCTG
AAACAAAACCCATCGTACGGCCAAGGAAGTCTCCAATAACTGTGATCCACCACAAGCGCCAGGGTTTTCC
CAGTCACGACGTTGTAAAACGACGGCCAGTCATGCATAATCCGCACGCATCTGGAATAAGGAAGTGCCAT
TCCGCCTGACCTTAGCGTGCGAACAGCACGCTATTGTTGTATCATTACTCGCATCCATTCTCAGGCTGTC
TCGTCTCGTCTCCGAGCTCTTCAATGAGTCAGGGTCACGCGTAGGACGCGTCGAGTAGGGTTCTCCGTAT
GTCATCTCAGCGTTCCGCAGCCACACGCCGTGTGAAGCTGGGGAGCTAGAAATATTTTATCTGATTAATA
AGATGATCTTCTTGAGATCGTTTTGGTCTGCGCGTAATCTCTTGCTCTGAAAACGAAAAAACCGCCTTGC
AGGGCGGTTTTTCGAAGGTTCTCTGAGCTACCAACTCTTTGAACCGAGGTAACTGGCTTGGAGGAGCGCA
GTCACCAAAACTTGTCCTTTCAGTTTAGCCTTAACCGGCGCATGACTTCAAGACTAACTCCTCTAAATCA
ATTACCAGTGGCTGCTGCCAGTGGTGCTTTTGCATGTCTTTCCGGGTTGGACTCAAGACGATAGTTACCG
GATAAGGCGCAGCGGTCGGACTGAACGGGGGGTTCGTGCATACAGTCCAGCTTGGAGCGAACTGCCTACC
CGGAACTGAGTGTCAGGCGTGGAATGAGACAAACGCGGCCATAACAGCGGAATGACACCGGTAAACCGAA
AGGCAGGAACAGGAGAGCGCACGAGGGAGCCGCCAGGGGGAAACGCCTGGTATCTTTATAGTCCTGTCGG
GTTTCGCCACCACTGATTTGAGCGTCAGATTTCGTGATGCTTGTCAGGGGGGCGGAGCCTATGGAAAAAC
GGCTTTGCCGCGGCCCTCTCACTTCCCTGTTAAGTATCTTCCTGGCATCTTCCAGGAAATCTCCGCCCCG
TTCGTAAGCCATTTCCGCTCGCCGCAGTCGAACGACCGAGCGTAGCGAGTCAGTGAGCGAGGAAGCGGAA
TATATCCCGCT
